Addgene plasmid #31560: pQTEV-UFD1L
Depositing lab: Konrad Buessow. Depositing organization: Max Planck Institute for Molecular Genetics. Publication: Structural genomics of human proteins--target selection and generation of a public catalogue of expression clones. Bussow K, Scheich C, Sievert V, Harttig U, Schultz J, Simon B, Bork P, Lehrach H, Heinemann U. Microb Cell Fact. 2005 Jul 5;4:21. doi: 10.1186/1475-2859-4-21. PubMed 15998469.
Backbone
  Vector backbone: pQTEV
  Backbone size w/o insert (bp): 4700
  Vector type: Bacterial Expression
Growth in bacteria
  Bacterial resistance: Ampicillin, 100 μg/mL
  Growth temperature: 37°C
  Growth strain: Rosetta
  Copy number: Unknown
Gene/Insert
  Gene/Insert name: ubiquitin fusion degradation 1-like (alt name: PSFEp758G0123)
  Species: H. sapiens (human)
  Insert size (bp): 996
  GenBank ID: DQ000519
  Entrez Gene: UFD1 (a.k.a. UFD1L)
  Tag / fusion protein: His (N terminal on backbone); TEV (N terminal on backbone)
  Cloning method: Restriction Enzyme; 5′ cloning site BamHI (not destroyed); 3′ cloning site NotI (not destroyed)
  Sequencing primers: 5′ TGAGCGGATAACAATTTCACACAG; 3′ GGCAACCGAGCGTTCTGAAC
Terms and licenses: Academic/Nonprofit Terms; Industry Terms: Not Available to Industry
Depositor comments: The vector pQTEV is derived from Qiagen pQE-2 and contains an inactive chloramphenicol resistance gene sequence. The Rosetta bacterial strain contains an additional plasmid. The second plasmid, pRARE, provides rare tRNAs for overexpression of recombinant proteins. It has 4694 bp and is chloramphenicol resistence.
How to cite: pQTEV-UFD1L was a gift from Konrad Buessow (Addgene plasmid # 31560 ; http://n2t.net/addgene:31560 ; RRID:Addgene_31560)
