[The description below was written by a language model from this plasmid's Addgene catalogue record and pLannotate feature annotations shown in this document.]
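Description:
pQTEV-UFD1L is a bacterial expression plasmid for producing human UFD1 (ubiquitin fusion degradation 1-like, UFD1L) as a tagged recombinant protein in E. coli. The backbone, pQTEV, is a derivative of Qiagen pQE-2. It replicates from a ColE1/pMB1-type origin, with a bom region and only a fragment of rop annotated, and is selected with ampicillin through the β-lactamase gene. The record lists the copy number as unknown. A chloramphenicol acetyltransferase sequence with a partial cat promoter lies downstream of the expression cassette, but the depositor notes that it is inactive, so it does not serve as a marker.

The 996 bp human insert was cloned between BamHI and NotI sites, both retained, and the annotated UFD1 coding region spans most of it. Transcription comes from the bacteriophage T5 promoter, which is read by the host RNA polymerase. The promoter has an embedded lac operator and a second operator follows it. A plasmid-borne lacI gene under the stronger lacIq promoter supplies repressor, which keeps expression off until induction with IPTG. The vector adds an N-terminal histidine tag (annotated as 7xHis) followed by a TEV protease recognition site, so the protein can be purified by metal-affinity chromatography and the tag then cleaved off. The lambda t0 terminator closes the cassette, and an rrnB T1 terminator follows the cat sequence.

The clone belongs to a structural genomics catalogue of human protein expression constructs. It is supplied in the Rosetta strain, which also carries the separate chloramphenicol-resistant pRARE plasmid. pRARE provides rare tRNAs that aid overexpression of human coding sequences.
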