Features (pLannotate 1.2.2; 18 found; start..end, strand, type, name):
     10..54      +  promoter       T5 promoter: bacteriophage T5 promoter for E. coli RNA polymerase, with embedded lac operator
     62..78      +  protein_bind   lac operator: The lac repressor binds to the lac operator to inhibit transcription in E. coli. This inhibition can be relieved by adding lactose or isopropyl-β-D-thiogalactopyranoside (IPTG). lac repressor encoded by lacI
    121..141     +  CDS            7xHis: 6xHis affinity tag
    165..185     +  CDS            capTEV™ (fragment): composite tag for in vivo biotinylation, TEV protease cleavage, and 6xHis tagging
    190..1107    +  CDS            UFD1: UFD1_HUMAN - Also known as UFD1L. Experimental evidence at protein level: Swiss-Prot protein existence level 1. Essential component of the ubiquitin-dependent proteolytic pathway which degrades ubiquitin fusion proteins. The ternary complex containing UFD1, VCP and NPLOC4 binds ubiquitinated proteins and is necessary for the export of misfolded proteins from the ER to the cytoplasm, where they are degraded by the proteasome. The NPLOC4-UFD1- VCP complex regulates spindle disassembly at the end of mitosis and is necessary for the formation of a closed nuclear envelope. It may be involved in the
   1153..1247    +  terminator     lambda t0 terminator: transcription terminator from phage lambda
   1262..1290    +  promoter       cat promoter (fragment): promoter of the E. coli cat gene encoding chloramphenicol acetyltransferase
   1291..1947    +  CDS            cat: CAT_ECOLX - Experimental evidence at protein level: Swiss-Prot protein existence level 1. This enzyme is an effector of chloramphenicol resistance in bacteria. From Escherichia coli. This protein is used as a marker in many commonly used cloning vectors, such as pACYC184.
   2015..2101    +  terminator     rrnB T1 terminator: Escherichia coli rrnB; transcription terminator T1 from the E. coli rrnB gene
   2124..2141    -  promoter       tet promoter (fragment): E. coli promoter for tetracycline efflux protein gene
   2160..2181    -  protein_bind   CAP binding site: CAP binding activates transcription in the presence of cAMP. E. coli catabolite activator protein
   2194..3276    -  CDS            lacI: lac repressor; lacI; The lac repressor binds to the lac operator to inhibit transcription in E. coli. This inhibition can be relieved by adding lactose or isopropyl-β-D-thiogalactopyranoside (IPTG).
   3277..3354    -  promoter       lacIq promoter: lacI (mutant); In the lacIq allele, a single base change in the promoter boosts expression of the lacI gene about 10-fold.
   3403..3444    +  CDS            rop (fragment): Rop protein, which maintains plasmids at low copy number; rop
   3546..3686    +  misc_feature   bom: basis of mobility region from pBR322
   3872..4460    -  rep_origin     ori: high-copy-number ColE1/pMB1/pBR322/pUC origin of replication
   4631..5491    -  CDS            AmpR: β-lactamase; bla; confers resistance to ampicillin, carbenicillin, and related antibiotics
   5492..5596    -  promoter       AmpR promoter: bla
>Addgene plasmid #31560 | pQTEV-UFD1L | depositor full sequence | sequence record 14457 | Author sequence
CTCGAGAAATCATAAAAAATTTATTTGCTTTGTGAGCGGATAACAATTATAATAGATTCAATTGTGAGCG
GATAACAATTTCACACAGAATTCATTAAAGAGGAGAAATTAACTATGAAACATCACCATCACCATCACCA
TAGCGATTACGACATCCCCACTACTGAGAATCTTTATTTTCAGGGATCCTTCTCTTTCAACATGTTCGAC
CACCCTATTCCCAGGGTCTTCCAAAACCGCTTCTCCACACAGTACCGCTGCTTCTCTGTGTCCATGCTAG
CAGGGCCTAATGACAGGTCAGATGTGGAGAAAGGAGGGAAGATAATTATGCCACCCTCGGCCCTGGACCA
ACTCAGCCGACTTAACATTACCTATCCCATGCTGTTCAAACTGACCAATAAGAATTCGGACCGCATGACG
CATTGTGGCGTGCTGGAGTTTGTGGCTGATGAGGGCATCTGCTACCTCCCACACTGGATGATGCAGAACT
TACTCTTGGAAGAAGGCGGCCTGGTCCAGGTGGAGAGCGTCAACCTTCAAGTGGCCACCTACTCCAAATT
CCAACCTCAGAGCCCTGACTTCCTGGACATCACCAACCCCAAAGCCGTATTAGAAAACGCACTTAGGAAC
TTTGCCTGTCTGACCACCGGGGATGTGATTGCCATCAACTATAATGAAAAGATCTACGAACTGCGTGTGA
TGGAGACCAAACCCGACAAGGCAGTGTCCATCATTGAGTGTGACATGAACGTGGACTTTGATGCTCCCCT
GGGCTACAAAGAACCCGAAAGACAAGTCCAGCATGAGGAGTCGACAGAAGGTGAAGCCGACCACAGTGGC
TATGCTGGAGAGCTGGGCTTCCGCGCTTTCTCTGGATCTGGCAATAGACTGGATGGAAAGAAGAAAGGGG
TAGAGCCCAGCCCCTCCCCAATCAAGCCTGGAGATATTAAAAGAGGAATTCCCAATTATGAATTTAAACT
TGGTAAGATAACTTTCATCAGAAATTCACGTCCCCTTGTCAAAAAGGTTGAAGAGGATGAAGCTGGAGGC
AGATTCGTCGCTTTCTCTGGAGAAGGACAGTCATTGCGTAAAAAGGGAAGAAAGCCCTAAGCGGCCGCTC
GACCTGCAGCCAAGCTTAATTAGCTGAGCTTGGACTCCTGTTGATAGATCCAGTAATGACCTCAGAACTC
CATCTGGATTTGTTCAGAACGCTCGGTTGCCGCCGGGCGTTTTTTATTGGTGAGAATCCAAGCTAGCTTG
GCGAGATTTTCAGGAGCTAAGGAAGCTAAAATGGAGAAAAAAATCACTGGATATACCACCGTTGATATAT
CCCAATGGCATCGTAAAGAACATTTTGAGGCATTTCAGTCAGTTGCTCAATGTACCTATAACCAGACCGT
TCAGCTGGATATTACGGCCTTTTTAAAGACCGTAAAGAAAAATAAGCACAAGTTTTATCCGGCCTTTATT
CACATTCTTGCCCGCCTGATGAATGCTCATCCGGAATTTCGTATGGCAATGAAAGACGGTGAGCTGGTGA
TATGGGATAGTGTTCACCCTTGTTACACCGTTTTCCATGAGCAAACTGAAACGTTTTCATCGCTCTGGAG
TGAATACCACGACGATTTCCGGCAGTTTCTACACATATATTCGCAAGATGTGGCGTGTTACGGTGAAAAC
CTGGCCTATTTCCCTAAAGGGTTTATTGAGAATATGTTTTTCGTCTCAGCCAATCCCTGGGTGAGTTTCA
CCAGTTTTGATTTAAACGTGGCCAATATGGACAACTTCTTCGCCCCCGTTTTCACCATGGGCAAATATTA
TACGCAAGGCGACAAGGTGCTGATGCCGCTGGCGATTCAGGTTCATCATGCCGTTTGTGATGGCTTCCAT
GTCGGCAGAATGCTTAATGAATTACAACAGTACTGCGATGAGTGGCAGGGCGGGGCGTAATTTTTTTAAG
GCAGTTATTGGTGCCCTTAAACGCCTGGGGTAATGACTCTCTAGCTTGAGGCATCAAATAAAACGAAAGG
CTCAGTCGAAAGACTGGGCCTTTCGTTTTATCTGTTGTTTGTCGGTGAACGCTCTCCTGAGTAGGACAAA
TCCGCCCTCTAGATTACGTGCAGTCGATGATAAGCTGTCAAACATGAGAATTGTGCCTAATGAGTGAGCT
AACTTACATTAATTGCGTTGCGCTCACTGCCCGCTTTCCAGTCGGGAAACCTGTCGTGCCAGCTGCATTA
ATGAATCGGCCAACGCGCGGGGAGAGGCGGTTTGCGTATTGGGCGCCAGGGTGGTTTTTCTTTTCACCAG
TGAGACGGGCAACAGCTGATTGCCCTTCACCGCCTGGCCCTGAGAGAGTTGCAGCAAGCGGTCCACGCTG
GTTTGCCCCAGCAGGCGAAAATCCTGTTTGATGGTGGTTAACGGCGGGATATAACATGAGCTGTCTTCGG
TATCGTCGTATCCCACTACCGAGATATCCGCACCAACGCGCAGCCCGGACTCGGTAATGGCGCGCATTGC
GCCCAGCGCCATCTGATCGTTGGCAACCAGCATCGCAGTGGGAACGATGCCCTCATTCAGCATTTGCATG
GTTTGTTGAAAACCGGACATGGCACTCCAGTCGCCTTCCCGTTCCGCTATCGGCTGAATTTGATTGCGAG
TGAGATATTTATGCCAGCCAGCCAGACGCAGACGCGCCGAGACAGAACTTAATGGGCCCGCTAACAGCGC
GATTTGCTGGTGACCCAATGCGACCAGATGCTCCACGCCCAGTCGCGTACCGTCTTCATGGGAGAAAATA
ATACTGTTGATGGGTGTCTGGTCAGAGACATCAAGAAATAACGCCGGAACATTAGTGCAGGCAGCTTCCA
CAGCAATGGCATCCTGGTCATCCAGCGGATAGTTAATGATCAGCCCACTGACGCGTTGCGCGAGAAGATT
GTGCACCGCCGCTTTACAGGCTTCGACGCCGCTTCGTTCTACCATCGACACCACCACGCTGGCACCCAGT
TGATCGGCGCGAGATTTAATCGCCGCGACAATTTGCGACGGCGCGTGCAGGGCCAGACTGGAGGTGGCAA
CGCCAATCAGCAACGACTGTTTGCCCGCCAGTTGTTGTGCCACGCGGTTGGGAATGTAATTCAGCTCCGC
CATCGCCGCTTCCACTTTTTCCCGCGTTTTCGCAGAAACGTGGCTGGCCTGGTTCACCACGCGGGAAACG
GTCTGATAAGAGACACCGGCATACTCTGCGACATCGTATAACGTTACTGGTTTCACATTCACCACCCTGA
ATTGACTCTCTTCCGGGCGCTATCATGCCATACCGCGAAAGGTTTTGCACCATTCGATGGTGTCGGAATT
TCGGGCAGCGTTGGGTCCTGGCCACGGGTGCGCATGATCTAGAGCTGCCTCGCGCGTTTCGGTGATGACG
GTGAAAACCTCTGACACATGCAGCTCCCGGAGACGGTCACAGCTTGTCTGTAAGCGGATGCCGGGAGCAG
ACAAGCCCGTCAGGGCGCGTCAGCGGGTGTTGGCGGGTGTCGGGGCGCAGCCATGACCCAGTCACGTAGC
GATAGCGGAGTGTATACTGGCTTAACTATGCGGCATCAGAGCAGATTGTACTGAGAGTGCACCACATGCG
GTGTGAAATACCGCACAGATGCGTAAGGAGAAAATACCGCATCAGGCGCTCTTCCGCTTCCTCGCTCACT
GACTCGCTGCGCTCGGTCGTTCGGCTGCGGCGAGCGGTATCAGCTCACTCAAAGGCGGTAATACGGTTAT
CCACAGAATCAGGGGATAACGCAGGAAAGAACATGTGAGCAAAAGGCCAGCAAAAGGCCAGGAACCGTAA
AAAGGCCGCGTTGCTGGCGTTTTTCCATAGGCTCCGCCCCCCTGACGAGCATCACAAAAATCGACGCTCA
AGTCAGAGGTGGCGAAACCCGACAGGACTATAAAGATACCAGGCGTTTCCCCCTGGAAGCTCCCTCGTGC
GCTCTCCTGTTCCGACCCTGCCGCTTACCGGATACCTGTCCGCCTTTCTCCCTTCGGGAAGCGTGGCGCT
TTCTCATAGCTCACGCTGTAGGTATCTCAGTTCGGTGTAGGTCGTTCGCTCCAAGCTGGGCTGTGTGCAC
GAACCCCCCGTTCAGCCCGACCGCTGCGCCTTATCCGGTAACTATCGTCTTGAGTCCAACCCGGTAAGAC
ACGACTTATCGCCACTGGCAGCAGCCACTGGTAACAGGATTAGCAGAGCGAGGTATGTAGGCGGTGCTAC
AGAGTTCTTGAAGTGGTGGCCTAACTACGGCTACACTAGAAGGACAGTATTTGGTATCTGCGCTCTGCTG
AAGCCAGTTACCTTCGGAAAAAGAGTTGGTAGCTCTTGATCCGGCAAACAAACCACCGCTGGTAGCGGTG
GTTTTTTTGTTTGCAAGCAGCAGATTACGCGCAGAAAAAAAGGATCTCAAGAAGATCCTTTGATCTTTTC
TACGGGGTCTGACGCTCAGTGGAACGAAAACTCACGTTAAGGGATTTTGGTCATGAGATTATCAAAAAGG
ATCTTCACCTAGATCCTTTTAAATTAAAAATGAAGTTTTAAATCAATCTAAAGTATATATGAGTAAACTT
GGTCTGACAGTTACCAATGCTTAATCAGTGAGGCACCTATCTCAGCGATCTGTCTATTTCGTTCATCCAT
AGTTGCCTGACTCCCCGTCGTGTAGATAACTACGATACGGGAGGGCTTACCATCTGGCCCCAGTGCTGCA
ATGATACCGCGAGACCCACGCTCACCGGCTCCAGATTTATCAGCAATAAACCAGCCAGCCGGAAGGGCCG
AGCGCAGAAGTGGTCCTGCAACTTTATCCGCCTCCATCCAGTCTATTAATTGTTGCCGGGAAGCTAGAGT
AAGTAGTTCGCCAGTTAATAGTTTGCGCAACGTTGTTGCCATTGCTACAGGCATCGTGGTGTCACGCTCG
TCGTTTGGTATGGCTTCATTCAGCTCCGGTTCCCAACGATCAAGGCGAGTTACATGATCCCCCATGTTGT
GCAAAAAAGCGGTTAGCTCCTTCGGTCCTCCGATCGTTGTCAGAAGTAAGTTGGCCGCAGTGTTATCACT
CATGGTTATGGCAGCACTGCATAATTCTCTTACTGTCATGCCATCCGTAAGATGCTTTTCTGTGACTGGT
GAGTACTCAACCAAGTCATTCTGAGAATAGTGTATGCGGCGACCGAGTTGCTCTTGCCCGGCGTCAATAC
GGGATAATACCGCGCCACATAGCAGAACTTTAAAAGTGCTCATCATTGGAAAACGTTCTTCGGGGCGAAA
ACTCTCAAGGATCTTACCGCTGTTGAGATCCAGTTCGATGTAACCCACTCGTGCACCCAACTGATCTTCA
GCATCTTTTACTTTCACCAGCGTTTCTGGGTGAGCAAAAACAGGAAGGCAAAATGCCGCAAAAAAGGGAA
TAAGGGCGACACGGAAATGTTGAATACTCATACTCTTCCTTTTTCAATATTATTGAAGCATTTATCAGGG
TTATTGTCTCATGAGCGGATACATATTTGAATGTATTTAGAAAAATAAACAAATAGGGGTTCCGCGCACA
TTTCCCCGAAAAGTGCCACCTGACGTCTAAGAAACCATTATTATCATGACATTAACCTATAAAAATAGGC
GTATCACGAGGCCCTTTCGTCTTCAC
