>Addgene plasmid #31560 | pQTEV-UFD1L | addgene partial sequence | sequence record 55842 | pQE-Fwd 5'-CCCGAAAAGTGCCACCTG-3'
TTAACCTATAAAAATAGGCGTATCACGAGGCCCTTTCGTCTTCACCTCGAGAAATCATAAAAAATTTATT
TGCTTTGTGAGCGGATAACAATTATAATAGATTCAATTGTGAGCGGATAACAATTTCACACAGAATTCAT
TAAAGAGGAGAAATTAACTATGAAACATCACCATCACCATCACCATAGCGATTACGACATCCCCACTACT
GAGAATCTTTATTTTCAGGGATCCTTCTCTTTCAACATGTTCGACCACCCTATTCCCAGGGTCTTCCAAA
ACCGCTTCTCCACACAGTACCGCTGCTTCTCTGTGTCCATGCTAGCAGGGCCTAATGACAGGTCAGATGT
GGAGAAAGGAGGGAAGATAATTATGCCACCCTCGGCCCTGGACCAACTCAGCCGACTTAACATTACCTAT
CCCATGCTGTTCAAACTGACCAATAAGAATTCGGACCGCATGACGCATTGTGGCGTGCTGGAGTTTGTGG
CTGATGAGGGCATCTGCTACCTCCCACACTGGATGATGCAGAACTTACTCTTGGAAGAAGGCGGCCTGGT
CCAGGTGGAGAGCGTCAACCTTCAAGTGGCCACCTACTCCAAATTCCAACCTCAGAGCCCTGACTTCCTG
GACATCACCAACCCCAAAGCCGTATTAGAAAACGCACTTAGGAACTTTGCCTGTCTGACCACCGGGGATG
TGATTGCCATCAACTATAATGAAAAGATCTACGAACTGCGTGTGATGGAGACCAAACCCGACAAGGCAGT
GTCCATCATTGAGTGTGACATGAACGTGGACTTTGATGCTCCCCTGGGCTACAAAGAACCCGAAAGACAA
GTCCAGCATGAGGAGTCGACAGAAGGTGAAGCCGACCACAGTGGCTATGCTGGAGAGCTGGGCTTCCGCG
CTTTCTCTGGATCTGGCA
